>Addgene plasmid #83858 | pDONR-IAA2_no stop | depositor full sequence | sequence record 161926 | pDONR-IAA2_no stop sequence 3072 bps
CTTTCCTGCGTTATCCCCTGATTCTGTGGATAACCGTATTACCGCCTTTGAGTGAGCTGATACCGCTCGC
CGCAGCCGAACGACCGAGCGCAGCGAGTCAGTGAGCGAGGAAGCGGAAGAGCGCCCAATACGCAAACCGC
CTCTCCCCGCGCGTTGGCCGATTCATTAATGCAGCTGGCACGACAGGTTTCCCGACTGGAAAGCGGGCAG
TGAGCGCAACGCAATTAATACGCGTACCGCTAGCCAGGAAGAGTTTGTAGAAACGCAAAAAGGCCATCCG
TCAGGATGGCCTTCTGCTTAGTTTGATGCCTGGCAGTTTATGGCGGGCGTCCTGCCCGCCACCCTCCGGG
CCGTTGCTTCACAACGTTCAAATCCGCTCCCGGCGGATTTGTCCTACTCAGGAGAGCGTTCACCGACAAA
CAACAGATAAAACGAAAGGCCCAGTCTTCCGACTGAGCCTTTCGTTTTATTTGATGCCTGGCAGTTCCCT
ACTCTCGCGTTAACGCTAGCATGGATGTTTTCCCAGTCACGACGTTGTAAAACGACGGCCAGTCTTAAGC
TCGGGCCCCAAATAATGATTTTATTTTGACTGATAGTGACCTGTTCGTTGCAACAAATTGATGAGCAATG
CTTTTTTATAATGCCAACTTTGTACAAAAAAGCAGGCTTCAAAATGGCGTACGAGAAAGTCAACGAGCTT
AACCTTAAGGACACAGAGCTATGTCTTGGATTACCCGGAAGAACAGAGAAGATCAAAGAAGAACAAGAGG
TTTCTTGCGTTAAAAGTAACAACAAGCGTCTATTTGAGGAAACTCGTGATGAAGAAGAATCTACACCTCC
TACCAAAACTCAAATCGTTGGTTGGCCACCAGTGAGATCTTCCCGTAAGAACAACAACAGTGTGAGCTAC
GTGAAAGTGAGTATGGACGGAGCTCCTTACCTTCGCAAGATCGATCTCAAGACATACAAAAACTACCCCG
AGCTTCTCAAAGCGTTAGAGAATATGTTCAAAGTCATGATTGGTGAATATTGTGAGAGAGAAGGATACAA
AGGATCTGGATTTGTACCAACATACGAAGATAAAGATGGTGACTGGATGTTGGTTGGTGATGTTCCATGG
GACATGTTCTCTTCTTCTTGTAAGAGACTCAGAATCATGAAGGGATCCGACGCTCCTGCTCTAGACTCTT
CCTTACACCCAGCTTTCTTGTACAAAGTTGGCATTATAAGAAAGCATTGCTTATCAATTTGTTGCAACGA
ACAGGTCACTATCAGTCAAAATAAAATCATTATTTGCCATCCAGCTGATATCCCCTATAGTGAGTCGTAT
TACATGGTCATAGCTGTTTCCTGGCAGCTCTGGCCCGTGTCTCAAAATCTCTGATGTTACATTGCACAAG
ATAAAATAATATCATCATGAACAATAAAACTGTCTGCTTACATAAACAGTAATACAAGGGGTGTTATGAG
CCATATTCAACGGGAAACGTCGAGGCCGCGATTAAATTCCAACATGGATGCTGATTTATATGGGTATAAA
TGGGCTCGCGATAATGTCGGGCAATCAGGTGCGACAATCTATCGCTTGTATGGGAAGCCCGATGCGCCAG
AGTTGTTTCTGAAACATGGCAAAGGTAGCGTTGCCAATGATGTTACAGATGAGATGGTCAGACTAAACTG
GCTGACGGAATTTATGCCTCTTCCGACCATCAAGCATTTTATCCGTACTCCTGATGATGCATGGTTACTC
ACCACTGCGATCCCCGGAAAAACAGCATTCCAGGTATTAGAAGAATATCCTGATTCAGGTGAAAATATTG
TTGATGCGCTGGCAGTGTTCCTGCGCCGGTTGCATTCGATTCCTGTTTGTAATTGTCCTTTTAACAGCGA
TCGCGTATTTCGTCTCGCTCAGGCGCAATCACGAATGAATAACGGTTTGGTTGATGCGAGTGATTTTGAT
GACGAGCGTAATGGCTGGCCTGTTGAACAAGTCTGGAAAGAAATGCATAAACTTTTGCCATTCTCACCGG
ATTCAGTCGTCACTCATGGTGATTTCTCACTTGATAACCTTATTTTTGACGAGGGGAAATTAATAGGTTG
TATTGATGTTGGACGAGTCGGAATCGCAGACCGATACCAGGATCTTGCCATCCTATGGAACTGCCTCGGT
GAGTTTTCTCCTTCATTACAGAAACGGCTTTTTCAAAAATATGGTATTGATAATCCTGATATGAATAAAT
TGCAGTTTCATTTGATGCTCGATGAGTTTTTCTAATCAGAATTGGTTAATTGGTTGTAACACTGGCAGAG
CATTACGCTGACTTGACGGGACGGCGCAAGCTCATGACCAAAATCCCTTAACGTGAGTTACGCGTCGTTC
CACTGAGCGTCAGACCCCGTAGAAAAGATCAAAGGATCTTCTTGAGATCCTTTTTTTCTGCGCGTAATCT
GCTGCTTGCAAACAAAAAAACCACCGCTACCAGCGGTGGTTTGTTTGCCGGATCAAGAGCTACCAACTCT
TTTTCCGAAGGTAACTGGCTTCAGCAGAGCGCAGATACCAAATACTGTTCTTCTAGTGTAGCCGTAGTTA
GGCCACCACTTCAAGAACTCTGTAGCACCGCCTACATACCTCGCTCTGCTAATCCTGTTACCAGTGGCTG
CTGCCAGTGGCGATAAGTCGTGTCTTACCGGGTTGGACTCAAGACGATAGTTACCGGATAAGGCGCAGCG
GTCGGGCTGAACGGGGGGTTCGTGCACACAGCCCAGCTTGGAGCGAACGACCTACACCGAACTGAGATAC
CTACAGCGTGAGCTATGAGAAAGCGCCACGCTTCCCGAAGGGAGAAAGGCGGACAGGTATCCGGTAAGCG
GCAGGGTCGGAACAGGAGAGCGCACGAGGGAGCTTCCAGGGGGAAACGCCTGGTATCTTTATAGTCCTGT
CGGGTTTCGCCACCTCTGACTTGAGCGTCGATTTTTGTGATGCTCGTCAGGGGGGCGGAGCCTATGGAAA
AACGCCAGCAACGCGGCCTTTTTACGGTTCCTGGCCTTTTGCTGGCCTTTTGCTCACATGTT
Features (pLannotate 1.2.2; 10 found; start..end, strand, type, name):
    121..213     +  CDS            lacI (fragment): lac repressor; lacI; The lac repressor binds to the lac operator to inhibit transcription in E. coli. This inhibition can be relieved by adding lactose or isopropyl-β-D-thiogalactopyranoside (IPTG).
    268..295     -  terminator     rrnB T2 terminator: transcription terminator T2 from the E. coli rrnB gene
    427..470     +  terminator     rrnB T1 terminator: Escherichia coli rrnB; transcription terminator T1 from the E. coli rrnB gene
    517..553     -  CDS            lacZα (fragment): LacZα fragment of β-galactosidase; lacZ fragment
    569..668     +  protein_bind   attL1: mutant version of attL; recombination site for the Gateway® LR reaction LR Clonase™
    674..1195    +  CDS            IAA2: IAA2_ARATH - Experimental evidence at protein level: Swiss-Prot protein existence level 1. Aux/IAA proteins are short-lived transcriptional factors that function as repressors of early auxin response genes at low auxin concentrations. Repression is thought to result from the interaction with auxin response factors (ARFs), proteins that bind to the auxin- responsive promoter element (AuxRE). Formation of heterodimers with ARF proteins may alter their ability to modulate early auxin response genes expression. From Arabidopsis thaliana (Mouse-ear cress).
   1197..1296    -  protein_bind   attL2: mutant version of attL; recombination site for the Gateway® LR reaction LR Clonase™
   1314..1332    -  promoter       T7 promoter: promoter for bacteriophage T7 RNA polymerase
   1466..2275    +  CDS            KanR: aminoglycoside phosphotransferase; aph(3')-Ia; confers resistance to kanamycin in bacteria or G418 (Geneticin®) in eukaryotes
   2422..3010    +  rep_origin     ori: high-copy-number ColE1/pMB1/pBR322/pUC origin of replication
