[The description below was written by a language model from this plasmid's Addgene catalogue record and pLannotate feature annotations shown in this document.]
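Description:
pDONR-IAA2_no stop is a Gateway entry clone built in the Invitrogen pDONR221 backbone, carrying the coding sequence of Arabidopsis thaliana IAA2 (AT3G23030, indole-3-acetic acid inducible 2) with its stop codon removed. Although catalogued as a "donor vector", the annotated 3,072 nt sequence shows the insert flanked by attL1 and attL2 sites. This is the configuration produced after a BP reaction has placed the gene into the donor backbone, and it is the substrate for LR Clonase-mediated transfer into attR-containing destination vectors. The plasmid is maintained in E. coli through a high-copy ColE1/pUC-type origin and is selected with kanamycin via the aph(3')-Ia resistance gene.

The plasmid is a shuttle for the open reading frame, not an expression construct. No promoter is positioned to drive IAA2 in the sense direction. The only promoter annotated is a T7 promoter downstream of attL2 on the opposite strand, a standard backbone element. The rrnB T1 and T2 terminators upstream of attL1 insulate the cloning region from read-through transcription. The short lacI and lacZα fragments are backbone remnants with no functional role. M13 forward and reverse priming sites flank the cassette for sequence verification.

IAA2 encodes an Aux/IAA protein, one of a family of short-lived transcriptional repressors of early auxin response genes that act through interaction with auxin response factors. Omitting the stop codon lets the recombined coding sequence read through attL2-derived sequence into a C-terminal tag or reporter supplied by the destination vector. This fits the associated work on synthetic reconstruction and tuning of auxin signalling, though the record does not name specific destination vectors or fusion partners.
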