Addgene plasmid #83858: pDONR-IAA2_no stop
Purpose: Gateway donor vector for IAA2 with no stop codon
Depositing lab: Jennifer Nemhauser. Depositing organization: University of Washington. Publication: A synthetic approach reveals extensive tunability of auxin signaling. Havens KA, Guseman JM, Jang SS, Pierre-Jerome E, Bolten N, Klavins E, Nemhauser JL. Plant Physiol. 2012 Sep;160(1):135-42. doi: 10.1104/pp.112.202184. Epub 2012 Jul 27. PubMed 22843664.
Backbone
  Vector backbone: pDONR221
  Backbone manufacturer: Invitrogen
  Vector type: Gateway Donor vector
Growth in bacteria
  Bacterial resistance: Kanamycin, 50 μg/mL
  Growth temperature: 37°C
  Growth strain: DH5alpha
  Copy number: Unknown
Gene/Insert
  Gene/Insert name: IAA2
  Species: A. thaliana (mustard weed)
  Mutation: no stop codon
  Entrez Gene: IAA2 (a.k.a. AT3G23030, indole-3-acetic acid inducible 2)
  Cloning method: Gateway Cloning
  Sequencing primers: 5′ M13F; 3′ M13R
Terms and licenses: Academic/Nonprofit Terms; Industry Terms: Not Available to Industry
How to cite: pDONR-IAA2_no stop was a gift from Jennifer Nemhauser (Addgene plasmid # 83858 ; http://n2t.net/addgene:83858 ; RRID:Addgene_83858)
