>Addgene plasmid #83858 | pDONR-IAA2_no stop | addgene partial sequence | sequence record 161346 | M13pUC-Fwd 5'-CCCAGTCACGACGTTGTAAAACG-3'
AATAATGATTTTATTTTGACTGATAGTGACCTGTTCGTTGCAACAAATTGATGAGCAATGCTTTTTTATA
ATGCCAACTTTGTACAAAAAAGCAGGCTTCAAAATGGCGTACGAGAAAGTCAACGAGCTTAACCTTAAGG
ACACAGAGCTATGTCTTGGATTACCCGGAAGAACAGAGAAGATCAAAGAAGAACAAGAGGTTTCTTGCGT
TAAAAGTAACAACAAGCGTCTATTTGAGGAAACTCGTGATGAAGAAGAATCTACACCTCCTACCAAAACT
CAAATCGTTGGTTGGCCACCAGTGAGATCTTCCCGTAAGAACAACAACAGTGTGAGCTACGTGAAAGTGA
GTATGGACGGAGCTCCTTACCTTCGCAAGATCGATCTCAAGACATACAAAAACTACCCCGAGCTTCTCAA
AGCGTTAGAGAATATGTTCAAAGTCATGATTGGTGAATATTGTGAGAGAGAAGGATACAAAGGATCTGGA
TTTGTACCAACATACGAAGATAAAGATGGTGACTGGATGTTGGTTGGTGATGTTCCATGGGACATGTTCT
CTTCTTCTTGTAAGAGACTCAGAATCATGAAGGGATCCGACGCTCCTGCTCTAGACTCTTCCTTACACCC
AGCTTTCTTGTACAAAGTTGGCATTATAAGAAAGCATTGCTTATCAATTTGTTGCAACGAACAGGTCACT
ATCAGTCAAAATAAAATCATTATTTGCCATCCAGCTGATATCCCCTATAGTGAGTCGTATTACATGGTCA
TAGCTGTTTCCTGGCAGCTCTGGCCCGTGTCTCAAAATCTCTGATGTTACATTGCACAAGATAAAA
